>Addgene plasmid #20511 | pWZL Neo Myr Flag LCK | addgene partial sequence | sequence record 26336 | 20511 with pWZL-F
CTCCTTCTCTAGGCGCCGGCCGGATCCAGAATTCGCCACCATGGGGTCTTCAAAATCTAAACCAAAGGAC
CCCAGCCAGCGCCGGCGCAGGATCCGAGGTTACCTTGACTACAAAGACGATGACGACAAGCAATTGACAA
GTTTGTACAAAAAAGTTGGCATGGGCTGTGGCTGCAGCTCACACCCGGAAGATGACTGGATGGAAAACAT
CGATGTGTGTGAGAACTGCCATTATCCCATAGTCCCACTGGATGGCAAGGGCACGCTGCTCATCCGAAAT
GGCTCTGAGGTGCGGGACCCACTGGTTACCTACGAAGGCTCCAATCCGCCGGCTTCCCCACTGCAAGACA
ACCTGGTTATCGCTCTGCACAGCTATGAGCCCTCTCACGACGGAGATCTGGGCTTTGAGAAGGGGGAACA
GCTCCGCATCCTGGAGCAGAGCGGCGAGTGGTGGAAGGCGCAGTCCCTGACCACGGGCCAGGAAGGCTTC
ATCCCCTTCAATTTTGTGGCCAAAGCGAACAGCCTGGAGCCCGAACCCTGGTTCTTCAAGAACCTGAGCC
GCAAGGACGCGGAGCGGCAGCTCCTGGCGCCCGGGAACACTCACGGCTCCTTCCTCATCCGGGAGAGCGA
GAGCACCGCGGGATCGTTTTCACTGTCGGTCCNGGACTTCGACCAGAACC
