[The description below was written by a language model from this plasmid's Addgene catalogue record.]
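Description:
pWZL Neo Myr Flag LCK is a retroviral mammalian expression plasmid built on the Gateway-compatible pWZL-Neo-Myr-Flag-DEST backbone. It is propagated in bacteria under ampicillin selection, in a recombination-deficient strain chosen to limit rearrangement, which is a common precaution for vectors carrying repeated retroviral sequences. In mammalian cells, transduced populations are selected with G418 through the neomycin resistance marker. The record provides no feature table, so the promoter driving the insert, the origin of replication and the arrangement linking the insert to the neomycin marker are not stated. The copy number is listed as unknown.

The insert is the human LCK open reading frame, encoding lymphocyte-specific protein tyrosine kinase. It was first cloned into a Gateway entry vector and then moved into the destination backbone by an LR recombination reaction. This places the ORF in frame behind two N-terminal elements supplied by the backbone: a myristoylation signal and a Flag epitope. A myristoylation signal directs lipid modification that tethers the fusion protein to cellular membranes, a strategy generally used to promote activation of kinases, while the Flag tag allows detection or immunoprecipitation with standard antibodies.

The plasmid is one member of a library of myristoylated, Flag-tagged kinase clones assembled for a genomic study aimed at identifying kinase oncogenes in breast cancer. It is suited to stable retroviral delivery of membrane-targeted LCK in gain-of-function experiments or screens. The depositor notes that the identity of the gene has been verified but that the clone has not been fully sequenced, so minor mutations cannot be excluded.
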