Addgene plasmid #20511: pWZL Neo Myr Flag LCK
Depositing lab: William Hahn & Jean Zhao. Depositing organization: Dana-Farber Cancer Institute. Publication: Integrative Genomic Approaches Identify IKBKE as a Breast Cancer Oncogene (Kinase Library Clones). Boehm JS, Zhao JJ, Yao J, Kim SY, Firestein R, Dunn IF, Sjostrom SK, Garraway LA, Weremowicz S, Richardson AL, Greulich H, Stewart CJ, Mulvey LA, Shen RR, Ambrogio L, Hirozane-Kishikawa T, Hill DE, Vidal M, Meyerson M, Grenier JK, Hinkle G, Root DE, Roberts TM, Lander ES, Polyak K, Hahn WC. Cell. 2007 Jun 15. 129(6):1065-1079. 10.1016/j.cell.2007.03.052 PubMed 17574021.
Backbone
  Vector backbone: pWZL-Neo-Myr-Flag-DEST
  Backbone manufacturer: William Hahn Lab (available at Addgene, #15300)
  Vector type: Mammalian Expression, Retroviral
  Selectable markers: Neomycin (select with G418)
Growth in bacteria
  Bacterial resistance: Ampicillin, 100 μg/mL
  Growth temperature: 37°C
  Growth strain: Stbl3
  Growth instructions: Stbl3 cells to prevent recombination.
  Copy number: Unknown
Gene/Insert
  Gene/Insert name: LCK (alt name: lymphocyte-specific protein tyrosine kinase)
  Species: H. sapiens (human)
  GenBank ID: NM_005356
  Entrez Gene: LCK (a.k.a. IMD22, LSK, YT16, p56lck, pp58lck)
  Tag / fusion protein: Myr (N terminal on backbone); Flag (N terminal on backbone)
  Cloning method: Gateway Cloning
  Sequencing primers: 5′ pWZL-Fwd (GAA CCT CCT CGT TCG ACC); 3′ pWZL-Rev (TTC CGG GCC CTC ACA TTG)
Resource information
  A portion of this plasmid was derived from a plasmid made by: 1-C8
Terms and licenses: Academic/Nonprofit Terms; Industry Terms: Not Available to Industry
Depositor comments: ORFs were cloned into Gateway compatible pEntry vectors. An LR recombination reaction was performed to move the ORF to pWZL-Neo-Myr-Flag DEST such that the ORF would have 5' myristoylation and flag tags. This plasmid is part of a kinase library, and the gene has been verified, but has not been fully sequenced for minor mutations. Please see the following link for plasmids from this article that are not part of the kinase library http://www.addgene.org/pubmed/17574021
How to cite: pWZL Neo Myr Flag LCK was a gift from William Hahn & Jean Zhao (Addgene plasmid # 20511 ; http://n2t.net/addgene:20511 ; RRID:Addgene_20511)
